Addgene plasmid #99597: plko.1/shMCT4 #474
Purpose: Knockdown of MCT4 expression
Depositing lab: Eli Bar. Depositing organization: Case Western Reserve University. Publication: Inhibition of monocarboxylate transporter-4 depletes stem-like glioblastoma cells and inhibits HIF transcriptional response in a lactate-independent manner. Lim KS, Lim KJ, Price AC, Orr BA, Eberhart CG, Bar EE. Oncogene. 2014 Aug 28;33(35):4433-41. doi: 10.1038/onc.2013.390. Epub 2013 Sep 30. PubMed 24077291.
Backbone
  Vector backbone: plko.1
  Vector type: Lentiviral
  Selectable markers: Puromycin
Growth in bacteria
  Bacterial resistance: Ampicillin, 100 μg/mL
  Growth temperature: 37°C
  Growth strain: NEB Stable
  Copy number: High Copy
Gene/Insert
  Gene/Insert name: MCT4
  gRNA/shRNA sequence: CCGGCGTCTACATGTACGTGTTCATCTCGAGATGAACACGTACATGTAGACGTTTTTG
  Species: H. sapiens (human)
  GenBank ID: NM_004207
  Entrez Gene: SLC16A3 (a.k.a. MCT 3, MCT 4, MCT-3, MCT-4, MCT3, MCT4)
  Cloning method: Restriction Enzyme; 5′ cloning site EcoRI (unknown if destroyed); 3′ cloning site XhoI (unknown if destroyed)
  Sequencing primers: 5′ LKO.1 5'
Terms and licenses: Academic/Nonprofit Terms; Industry Terms: Not Available to Industry
How to cite: plko.1/shMCT4 #474 was a gift from Eli Bar (Addgene plasmid # 99597 ; http://n2t.net/addgene:99597 ; RRID:Addgene_99597)
