[The description below was written by a language model from this plasmid's Addgene catalogue record and pLannotate feature annotations shown in this document.]
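Description:
plko.1/shMCT4 #474 is a lentiviral shRNA vector built on the pLKO.1 backbone for knocking down human MCT4 (SLC16A3, monocarboxylate transporter 4). It is propagated in E. coli as a high-copy plasmid through a ColE1/pUC-type origin with ampicillin selection (AmpR, β-lactamase). The sequenced record of about 7.1 kb also shows an f1 origin and remnants of a phagemid-style cloning backbone: lacZα and lacI fragments, lac promoter/operator, and T7 and T3 promoters. These play no role in the knockdown function.

The transfer cassette has a self-inactivating, Tat-independent design. An RSV promoter fused to a truncated HIV-1 5' LTR drives genomic RNA production in packaging cells. It is followed by the Ψ packaging signal with a partial gag sequence, the Rev response element for Rev-dependent nuclear export, a cPPT/CTS element, and a ΔU3 3' LTR that inactivates LTR promoter activity after integration. An SV40 poly(A) signal and SV40 origin lie downstream of the viral region. Within the provirus, a human U6 RNA polymerase III promoter transcribes the MCT4-targeting hairpin, which sits in the unannotated stretch just downstream of U6 and ends in a T-run terminator. The record lists EcoRI and XhoI as the cloning sites. A separate human PGK promoter drives puromycin N-acetyltransferase, so transduced cells can be selected with puromycin.

The construct must be co-transfected with packaging and envelope plasmids to make virus, giving stable MCT4 silencing in human cells. The associated publication used MCT4 inhibition to study stem-like glioblastoma cells and the HIF transcriptional response.
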