Features (pLannotate 1.2.2; 26 found; start..end, strand, type, name):
    156..174     -  promoter       T7 promoter: promoter for bacteriophage T7 RNA polymerase
    182..337     +  CDS            lacZα (fragment): LacZα fragment of β-galactosidase; lacZ fragment
    342..770     +  rep_origin     f1 ori (sequence partly withheld): f1 bacteriophage origin of replication; arrow indicates direction of (+) strand synthesis
    823..927     +  promoter       AmpR promoter: bla
    928..1788    +  CDS            AmpR: β-lactamase; bla; confers resistance to ampicillin, carbenicillin, and related antibiotics
   1959..2547    +  rep_origin     ori: high-copy-number ColE1/pMB1/pBR322/pUC origin of replication
   2730..2822    +  CDS            lacI (fragment): lac repressor; lacI; The lac repressor binds to the lac operator to inhibit transcription in E. coli. This inhibition can be relieved by adding lactose or isopropyl-β-D-thiogalactopyranoside (IPTG).
   2835..2856    +  protein_bind   CAP binding site: CAP binding activates transcription in the presence of cAMP. E. coli catabolite activator protein
   2871..2901    +  promoter       lac promoter: promoter for the E. coli lac operon
   2909..2925    +  protein_bind   lac operator: The lac repressor binds to the lac operator to inhibit transcription in E. coli. This inhibition can be relieved by adding lactose or isopropyl-β-D-thiogalactopyranoside (IPTG). lac repressor encoded by lacI
   2970..2988    +  promoter       T3 promoter: promoter for bacteriophage T3 RNA polymerase
   3016..3242    +  promoter       RSV promoter: Rous sarcoma virus enhancer/promoter
   3243..3423    +  LTR            5' LTR (truncated): truncated 5' long terminal repeat (LTR) from HIV-1
   3470..3595    +  misc_feature   HIV-1 Ψ: packaging signal of human immunodeficiency virus type 1
   3579..3942    +  CDS            HIV-1 gag (fragment): gag protein from human immunodeficiency virus 1; gag
   4088..4321    +  misc_feature   RRE: The Rev response element (RRE) of HIV-1 allows for Rev-dependent mRNA export from the nucleus to the cytoplasm.
   4698..4798    +  CDS            Rev (fragment): human immunodeficiency virus 1 (HIV-1) Rev protein; rev; enhances nuclear export of unspliced and incompletely spliced viral mRNAs
   4848..5088    +  promoter       U6 promoter: RNA polymerase III promoter for human U6 snRNA
   5193..5310    +  misc_feature   cPPT/CTS: central polypurine tract and central termination sequence of HIV-1
   5359..5869    +  promoter       hPGK promoter: human phosphoglycerate kinase 1 promoter
   5891..6490    +  CDS            PuroR: puromycin N-acetyltransferase; pac from Streptomyces alboniger; confers resistance to puromycin
   6533..6616    +  CDS            nef (fragment): NEF_HV1Z2 - Experimental evidence at protein level: Swiss-Prot protein existence level 1. Extracellular Nef protein targets CD4(+) T-lymphocytes for apoptosis by interacting with CXCR4 surface receptors. From Human immunodeficiency virus type 1 group M subtype D (isolate Z2/CDC-Z34) (HIV-1).
   6618..6851    +  LTR            3' LTR (ΔU3): self-inactivating 3' long terminal repeat (LTR) from HIV-1
   6923..7044    +  polyA_signal   SV40 poly(A) signal: SV40 polyadenylation signal
   7063..7084    +  rep_origin     SV40 ori (fragment): SV40 origin of replication
   7084..135     +  rep_origin     SV40 ori (across the origin): SV40 origin of replication
>Addgene plasmid #99597 | plko.1/shMCT4 #474 | addgene full sequence | sequence record 192205 | Addgene NGS Result
TCCCGCCCCTAACTCCGCCCAGTTCCGCCCATTCTCCGCCCCATGGCTGACTAATTTTTTTTATTTATGC
AGAGGCCGAGGCCGCCTCGGCCTCTGAGCTATTCCAGAAGTAGTGAGGAGGCTTTTTTGGAGGCCTAGGG
ACGTACCCAATTCGCCCTATAGTGAGTCGTATTACGCGCGCTCACTGGCCGTCGTTTTACAACGTCGTGA
CTGGGAAAACCCTGGCGTTACCCAACTTAATCGCCTTGCAGCACATCCCCCTTTCGCCAGCTGGCGTAAT
AGCGAAGAGGCCCGCACCGATCGCCCTTCCCAACAGTTGCGCAGCCTGAATGGCGAATGGG
[124 nt withheld, positions 342-465]
C
[91 nt withheld, positions 467-557]
A
[49 nt withheld, positions 559-607]
CCTTTGACGTTGGAGTCCACGTTCTTT
[37 nt withheld, positions 635-671]
ACCCTATCTCGGTCTATTCTTTTGATTTATAAGGGATTTTGCCGATTTCGGCCTATTGGTTAAAAAATGA
GCTGATTTAACAAAAATTTAACGCGAATTTTAACAAAATATTAACGCTTACAATTTAGGTGGCACTTTTC
GGGGAAATGTGCGCGGAACCCCTATTTGTTTATTTTTCTAAATACATTCAAATATGTATCCGCTCATGAG
ACAATAACCCTGATAAATGCTTCAATAATATTGAAAAAGGAAGAGTATGAGTATTCAACATTTCCGTGTC
GCCCTTATTCCCTTTTTTGCGGCATTTTGCCTTCCTGTTTTTGCTCACCCAGAAACGCTGGTGAAAGTAA
AAGATGCTGAAGATCAGTTGGGTGCACGAGTGGGTTACATCGAACTGGATCTCAACAGCGGTAAGATCCT
TGAGAGTTTTCGCCCCGAAGAACGTTTTCCAATGATGAGCACTTTTAAAGTTCTGCTATGTGGCGCGGTA
TTATCCCGTATTGACGCCGGGCAAGAGCAACTCGGTCGCCGCATACACTATTCTCAGAATGACTTGGTTG
AGTACTCACCAGTCACAGAAAAGCATCTTACGGATGGCATGACAGTAAGAGAATTATGCAGTGCTGCCAT
AACCATGAGTGATAACACTGCGGCCAACTTACTTCTGACAACGATCGGAGGACCGAAGGAGCTAACCGCT
TTTTTGCACAACATGGGGGATCATGTAACTCGCCTTGATCGTTGGGAACCGGAGCTGAATGAAGCCATAC
CAAACGACGAGCGTGACACCACGATGCCTGTAGCAATGGCAACAACGTTGCGCAAACTATTAACTGGCGA
ACTACTTACTCTAGCTTCCCGGCAACAATTAATAGACTGGATGGAGGCGGATAAAGTTGCAGGACCACTT
CTGCGCTCGGCCCTTCCGGCTGGCTGGTTTATTGCTGATAAATCTGGAGCCGGTGAGCGTGGGTCTCGCG
GTATCATTGCAGCACTGGGGCCAGATGGTAAGCCCTCCCGTATCGTAGTTATCTACACGACGGGGAGTCA
GGCAACTATGGATGAACGAAATAGACAGATCGCTGAGATAGGTGCCTCACTGATTAAGCATTGGTAACTG
TCAGACCAAGTTTACTCATATATACTTTAGATTGATTTAAAACTTCATTTTTAATTTAAAAGGATCTAGG
TGAAGATCCTTTTTGATAATCTCATGACCAAAATCCCTTAACGTGAGTTTTCGTTCCACTGAGCGTCAGA
CCCCGTAGAAAAGATCAAAGGATCTTCTTGAGATCCTTTTTTTCTGCGCGTAATCTGCTGCTTGCAAACA
AAAAAACCACCGCTACCAGCGGTGGTTTGTTTGCCGGATCAAGAGCTACCAACTCTTTTTCCGAAGGTAA
CTGGCTTCAGCAGAGCGCAGATACCAAATACTGTTCTTCTAGTGTATCCGTAGTTAGGCCACCACTTCAA
GAACTCTGTAGCACCGCCTACATACCTCGCTCTGCTAATCCTGTTACCAGTGGCTGCTGCCAGTGGCGAT
AAGTCGTGTCTTACCGGGTTGGACTCAAGACGATAGTTACCGGATAAGGCGCAGCGGTCGGGCTGAACGG
GGGGTTCGTGCACACAGCCCAGCTTGGAGCGAACGACCTACACCGAACTGAGATACCTACAGCGTGAGCT
ATGAGAAAGCGCCACGCTTCCCGAAGGGAGAAAGGCGGACAGGTATCCGGTAAGCGGCAGGGTCGGAACA
GGAGAGCGCACGAGGGAGCTTCCAGGGGGAAACGCCTGGTATCTTTATAGTCCTGTCGGGTTTCGCCACC
TCTGACTTGAGCGTCGATTTTTGTGATGCTCGTCAGGGGGGCGGAGCCTATGGAAAAACGCCAGCAACGC
GGCCTTTTTACGGTTCCTGGCCTTTTGCTGGCCTTTTGCTCACATGTTCTTTCCTGCGTTATCCCCTGAT
TCTGTGGATAACCGTATTACCGCCTTTGAGTGAGCTGATACCGCTCGCCGCAGCCGAACGACCGAGCGCA
GCGAGTCAGTGAGCGAGGAAGCGGAAGAGCGCCCAATACGCAAACCGCCTCTCCCCGCGCGTTGGCCGAT
TCATTAATGCAGCTGGCACGACAGGTTTCCCGACTGGAAAGCGGGCAGTGAGCGCAACGCAATTAATGTG
AGTTAGCTCACTCATTAGGCACCCCAGGCTTTACACTTTATGCTTCCGGCTCGTATGTTGTGTGGAATTG
TGAGCGGATAACAATTTCACACAGGAAACAGCTATGACCATGATTACGCCAAGCGCGCAATTAACCCTCA
CTAAAGGGAACAAAAGCTGGAGCTGCAAGCTTAATGTAGTCTTATGCAATACTCTTGTAGTCTTGCAACA
TGGTAACGATGAGTTAGCAACATGCCTTACAAGGAGAGAAAAAGCACCGTGCATGCCGATTGGTGGAAGT
AAGGTGGTACGATCGTGCCTTATTAGGAAGGCAACAGACGGGTCTGACATGGATTGGACGAACCACTGAA
TTGCCGCATTGCAGAGATATTGTATTTAAGTGCCTAGCTCGATACATAAACGGGTCTCTCTGGTTAGACC
AGATCTGAGCCTGGGAGCTCTCTGGCTAACTAGGGAACCCACTGCTTAAGCCTCAATAAAGCTTGCCTTG
AGTGCTTCAAGTAGTGTGTGCCCGTCTGTTGTGTGACTCTGGTAACTAGAGATCCCTCAGACCCTTTTAG
TCAGTGTGGAAAATCTCTAGCAGTGGCGCCCGAACAGGGACTTGAAAGCGAAAGGGAAACCAGAGGAGCT
CTCTCGACGCAGGACTCGGCTTGCTGAAGCGCGCACGGCAAGAGGCGAGGGGCGGCGACTGGTGAGTACG
CCAAAAATTTTGACTAGCGGAGGCTAGAAGGAGAGAGATGGGTGCGAGAGCGTCAGTATTAAGCGGGGGA
GAATTAGATCGCGATGGGAAAAAATTCGGTTAAGGCCAGGGGGAAAGAAAAAATATAAATTAAAACATAT
AGTATGGGCAAGCAGGGAGCTAGAACGATTCGCAGTTAATCCTGGCCTGTTAGAAACATCAGAAGGCTGT
AGACAAATACTGGGACAGCTACAACCATCCCTTCAGACAGGATCAGAAGAACTTAGATCATTATATAATA
CAGTAGCAACCCTCTATTGTGTGCATCAAAGGATAGAGATAAAAGACACCAAGGAAGCTTTAGACAAGAT
AGAGGAAGAGCAAAACAAAAGTAAGACCACCGCACAGCAAGCGGCCGCTGATCTTCAGACCTGGAGGAGG
AGATATGAGGGACAATTGGAGAAGTGAATTATATAAATATAAAGTAGTAAAAATTGAACCATTAGGAGTA
GCACCCACCAAGGCAAAGAGAAGAGTGGTGCAGAGAGAAAAAAGAGCAGTGGGAATAGGAGCTTTGTTCC
TTGGGTTCTTGGGAGCAGCAGGAAGCACTATGGGCGCAGCGTCAATGACGCTGACGGTACAGGCCAGACA
ATTATTGTCTGGTATAGTGCAGCAGCAGAACAATTTGCTGAGGGCTATTGAGGCGCAACAGCATCTGTTG
CAACTCACAGTCTGGGGCATCAAGCAGCTCCAGGCAAGAATCCTGGCTGTGGAAAGATACCTAAAGGATC
AACAGCTCCTGGGGATTTGGGGTTGCTCTGGAAAACTCATTTGCACCACTGCTGTGCCTTGGAATGCTAG
TTGGAGTAATAAATCTCTGGAACAGATTTGGAATCACACGACCTGGATGGAGTGGGACAGAGAAATTAAC
AATTACACAAGCTTAATACACTCCTTAATTGAAGAATCGCAAAACCAGCAAGAAAAGAATGAACAAGAAT
TATTGGAATTAGATAAATGGGCAAGTTTGTGGAATTGGTTTAACATAACAAATTGGCTGTGGTATATAAA
ATTATTCATAATGATAGTAGGAGGCTTGGTAGGTTTAAGAATAGTTTTTGCTGTACTTTCTATAGTGAAT
AGAGTTAGGCAGGGATATTCACCATTATCGTTTCAGACCCACCTCCCAACCCCGAGGGGACCCGACAGGC
CCGAAGGAATAGAAGAAGAAGGTGGAGAGAGAGACAGAGACAGATCCATTCGATTAGTGAACGGATCTCG
ACGGTATCGATCACGAGACTAGCCTCGAGCGGCCGCCCCCTTCACCGAGGGCCTATTTCCCATGATTCCT
TCATATTTGCATATACGATACAAGGCTGTTAGAGAGATAATTGGAATTAATTTGACTGTAAACACAAAGA
TATTAGTACAAAATACGTGACGTAGAAAGTAATAATTTCTTGGGTAGTTTGCAGTTTTAAAATTATGTTT
TAAAATGGACTATCATATGCTTACCGTAACTTGAAAGTATTTCGATTTCTTGGCTTTATATATCTTGTGG
AAAGGACGAAACACCGGCGTCTACATGTACGTGTTCATCTCGAGATGAACACGTACATGTAGACGTTTTT
GAATTCTCGACCTCGAGACAAATGGCAGTATTCATCCACAATTTTAAAAGAAAAGGGGGGATTGGGGGGT
ACAGTGCAGGGGAAAGAATAGTAGACATAATAGCAACAGACATACAAACTAAAGAATTACAAAAACAAAT
TACAAAAATTCAAAATTTTCGGGTTTATTACAGGGACAGCAGAGATCCACTTTGGCCGCGGCTCGAGGGG
GTTGGGGTTGCGCCTTTTCCAAGGCAGCCCTGGGTTTGCGCAGGGACGCGGCTGCTCTGGGCGTGGTTCC
GGGAAACGCAGCGGCGCCGACCCTGGGTCTCGCACATTCTTCACGTCCGTTCGCAGCGTCACCCGGATCT
TCGCCGCTACCCTTGTGGGCCCCCCGGCGACGCTTCCTGCTCCGCCCCTAAGTCGGGAAGGTTCCTTGCG
GTTCGCGGCGTGCCGGACGTGACAAACGGAAGCCGCACGTCTCACTAGTACCCTCGCAGACGGACAGCGC
CAGGGAGCAATGGCAGCGCGCCGACCGCGATGGGCTGTGGCCAATAGCGGCTGCTCAGCAGGGCGCGCCG
AGAGCAGCGGCCGGGAAGGGGCGGTGCGGGAGGCGGGGTGTGGGGCGGTAGTGTGGGCCCTGTTCCTGCC
CGCGCGGTGTTCCGCATTCTGCAAGCCTCCGGAGCGCACGTCGGCAGTCGGCTCCCTCGTTGACCGAATC
ACCGACCTCTCTCCCCAGGGGGATCCACCGGAGCTTACCATGACCGAGTACAAGCCCACGGTGCGCCTCG
CCACCCGCGACGACGTCCCCAGGGCCGTACGCACCCTCGCCGCCGCGTTCGCCGACTACCCCGCCACGCG
CCACACCGTCGATCCGGACCGCCACATCGAGCGGGTCACCGAGCTGCAAGAACTCTTCCTCACGCGCGTC
GGGCTCGACATCGGCAAGGTGTGGGTCGCGGACGACGGCGCCGCGGTGGCGGTCTGGACCACGCCGGAGA
GCGTCGAAGCGGGGGCGGTGTTCGCCGAGATCGGCCCGCGCATGGCCGAGTTGAGCGGTTCCCGGCTGGC
CGCGCAGCAACAGATGGAAGGCCTCCTGGCGCCGCACCGGCCCAAGGAGCCCGCGTGGTTCCTGGCCACC
GTCGGCGTCTCGCCCGACCACCAGGGCAAGGGTCTGGGCAGCGCCGTCGTGCTCCCCGGAGTGGAGGCGG
CCGAGCGCGCCGGGGTGCCCGCCTTCCTGGAGACCTCCGCGCCCCGCAACCTCCCCTTCTACGAGCGGCT
CGGCTTCACCGTCACCGCCGACGTCGAGGTGCCCGAAGGACCGCGCACCTGGTGCATGACCCGCAAGCCC
GGTGCCTGACGCCCGCCCCACGACCCGCAGCGCCCGACCGAAAGGAGCGCACGACCCCATGCATCGGTAC
CTTTAAGACCAATGACTTACAAGGCAGCTGTAGATCTTAGCCACTTTTTAAAAGAAAAGGGGGGACTGGA
AGGGCTAATTCACTCCCAACGAAGACAAGATCTGCTTTTTGCTTGTACTGGGTCTCTCTGGTTAGACCAG
ATCTGAGCCTGGGAGCTCTCTGGCTAACTAGGGAACCCACTGCTTAAGCCTCAATAAAGCTTGCCTTGAG
TGCTTCAAGTAGTGTGTGCCCGTCTGTTGTGTGACTCTGGTAACTAGAGATCCCTCAGACCCTTTTAGTC
AGTGTGGAAAATCTCTAGCAGTAGTAGTTCATGTCATCTTATTATTCAGTATTTATAACTTGCAAAGAAA
TGAATATCAGAGAGTGAGAGGAACTTGTTTATTGCAGCTTATAATGGTTACAAATAAAGCAATAGCATCA
CAAATTTCACAAATAAAGCATTTTTTTCACTGCATTCTAGTTGTGGTTTGTCCAAACTCATCAATGTATC
TTATCATGTCTGGCTCTAGCTATCCCGCCCCTAACTCCGCCCA
